Addgene plasmid #202898: Salsa-BC57-P1E9
Purpose: Expression of barcoded reporter plasmid for PRESTO-Salsa; EGFP/BC57
Depositing lab: Noah Palm. Depositing organization: Yale University. Publication: Highly multiplexed bioactivity screening reveals human and microbiota metabolome-GPCRome interactions. Chen H, Rosen CE, Gonzalez-Hernandez JA, Song D, Potempa J, Ring AM, Palm NW. Cell. 2023 Jul 6;186(14):3095-3110.e19. doi: 10.1016/j.cell.2023.05.024. Epub 2023 Jun 14. PubMed 37321219.
Backbone
  Vector backbone: pCER206
  Vector type: Mammalian Expression
Growth in bacteria
  Bacterial resistance: Ampicillin, 100 μg/mL
  Growth temperature: 37°C
  Growth strain: DH5alpha
  Copy number: High Copy
Gene/Insert
  Gene/Insert name: EGFP/BC57
  Species: Synthetic
  Insert size (bp): 730
  Promoter: Tet Response Element (TRE)
  Cloning method: Restriction Enzyme; 5′ cloning site BsrGI (not destroyed); 3′ cloning site HindIII (not destroyed)
  Sequencing primers: 5′ Custom primer (GAAGCGCGATCACATGG)
Terms and licenses: Academic/Nonprofit Terms; Industry Terms: Not Available to Industry
How to cite: Salsa-BC57-P1E9 was a gift from Noah Palm (Addgene plasmid # 202898 ; http://n2t.net/addgene:202898 ; RRID:Addgene_202898)
