[The description below was written by a language model from this plasmid's Addgene catalogue record and pLannotate feature annotations shown in this document.]
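Description:
Salsa-BC57-P1E9 is a mammalian expression reporter plasmid built on the pCER206 backbone, one member of a set of barcoded reporters for the PRESTO-Salsa multiplexed screening system, which was applied to profiling interactions between metabolites and G protein-coupled receptors. It is propagated in E. coli as a high-copy plasmid through a ColE1/pUC-type origin and selected with ampicillin via the β-lactamase gene and its native promoter. No mammalian selection marker is annotated. Short fragments matching lacI, SV40 large T antigen and an aminoglycoside phosphotransferase appear to be non-functional backbone remnants.

The payload is a roughly 730 bp synthetic insert, EGFP/BC57, placed under a tetracycline response element. The feature table of the 5.1 kb sequenced plasmid shows a central tetO array flanked by minimal promoters pointing in opposite directions, which suggests a bidirectional Tet-responsive layout. In one direction, a TRE3G-type promoter fragment precedes the mammalian codon-optimised EGFP coding sequence, followed by a short polylinker region and an SV40 polyadenylation signal annotated in the reverse orientation. In the other, a minimal CMV promoter faces a polylinker fragment, a rabbit β-globin intron, globin-derived exon sequence and the β-globin poly(A) signal, with no distinct coding sequence annotated in this arm. The barcode itself is not annotated, but the BsrGI and HindIII cloning sites suggest it lies at or just downstream of the 3′ end of EGFP, where it would be carried in the reporter transcript.

Because TRE promoters are silent until a tetracycline-controlled transactivator binds them, transcription of the barcoded EGFP message presumably reports delivery of such a transactivator. A unique barcode would let many reporters be pooled and read out by sequencing, though the record does not spell out these details or which receptor BC57 is paired with.
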