Features (pLannotate 1.2.2; 17 found; start..end, strand, type, name):
      2..55      +  CDS            lacI (fragment): lac repressor; lacI; The lac repressor binds to the lac operator to inhibit transcription in E. coli. This inhibition can be relieved by adding lactose or isopropyl-β-D-thiogalactopyranoside (IPTG).
    388..443     -  polyA_signal   β-globin poly(A) signal: rabbit β-globin polyadenylation signal (Gil and Proudfoot, 1987)
    518..640     -  CDS            HBB: HBB_COLGU - Experimental evidence at transcript level: Swiss-Prot protein existence level 2. Involved in oxygen transport from the lung to the various peripheral tissues. From Colobus guereza (Mantled guereza) (Eastern black-and-white colobus monkey).
    644..1216    -  intron         β-globin intron: intron from rabbit β-globin gene
   1312..1343    -  misc_feature   MCS (fragment): pUC18/19 multiple cloning site
   1437..1475    -  promoter       minimal CMV promoter: human cytomegalovirus (CMV) immediate early promoter
   1493..1708    -  protein_bind   tetracycline response element (fragment): contains seven copies of the tetracycline operator tetO tetracycline repressor TetR
   1708..1753    +  promoter       TRE3GV promoter (fragment): 3rd-generation Tet-responsive promoter that can be activated by binding of Tet-On® 3G, optimized for retroviral and lentiviral vectors
   1829..1856    +  misc_feature   MCS (fragment): pBluescript multiple cloning site
   1861..2580    +  CDS            EGFP: the original enhanced GFP (Yang et al., 1996) mammalian codon-optimized
   2590..2613    +  misc_feature   MCS (fragment): pBluescript multiple cloning site
   2627..2761    -  polyA_signal   SV40 poly(A) signal: SV40 polyadenylation signal
   2784..2867    -  CDS            large T antigen (fragment): large T antigen from SV40 (simian virus 40)
   2861..3091    -  CDS            str (fragment): STR_KLEPN - Protein inferred from homology: Swiss-Prot protein existence level 3. The aminoglycoside phosphotransferases achieve inactivation of their antibiotic substrates by phosphorylation. From Klebsiella pneumoniae.
   3210..3314    +  promoter       AmpR promoter: bla
   3315..4175    +  CDS            AmpR: β-lactamase; bla; confers resistance to ampicillin, carbenicillin, and related antibiotics
   4346..4934    +  rep_origin     ori: high-copy-number ColE1/pMB1/pBR322/pUC origin of replication
>Addgene plasmid #202898 | Salsa-BC57-P1E9 | addgene full sequence | sequence record 413440 | Addgene NGS Result
AGCGCCCAATACGCAAACCGCCTCTCCCCGCGCGTTGGCCGATTCATTAATGCAGTCGAGGGATCTCCAT
AAGAGAAGAGGGACAGCTATGACTGGGAGTAGTCAGGAGAGGAGGAAAAATCTGGCTAGTAAAACATGTA
AGGAAAATTTTAGGGATGTTAAAGAAAAAAATAACACAAAACAAAATATAAAAAAAATCTAACCTCAAGT
CAAGGCTTTTCTATGGAATAAGGAATGGACAGCAGGGGGCTGTTTCATATACTGATGACCTCTTTATAGC
CAACCTTTGTTCATGGCAGCCAGCATATGGGCATATGTTGCCAAACTCTAAACCAAATACTCATTCTGAT
GTTTTAAATGATTTGCCCTCCCATATGTCCTTCCGAGTGAGAGACACAAAAAATTCCAACACACTATTGC
AATGAAAATAAATTTCCTTTATTAGCCAGAAGTCAGATGCTCAAGGGGCTTCATGATGTCCCCATAATTT
TTGGCAGAGGGAAAAAGATCGATCTCAGTGGTATTTGTGAGCCAGGGCATTGGCCACACCAGCCACCACC
TTCTGATAGGCAGCCTGCACCTGAGGAGTGAATTCTTTGCCAAAATGATGAGACAGCACAACAACCAGCA
CGTTGCCCAGGAGCTGTAGGAAAGAGAAGAAGGCATGAACATGGTTAGCAGAGGGGCCCGGTTTGGACTC
AGAGTATTTTATCCTCATCTCAAACAGTGTATATCATTGTAACCATAAAGAGAAAGGCAGGATGATGACC
AGGGTGTAGTTGTTTCTACCAATAAGAATATTTCCACGCCAGCCAGAATTTATATGCAGAAATATTCTAC
CTTATCATTTAATTATAACAATTGTTCTCTAAAACTGTGCTGAAGTACAATATAATATACCCTGATTGCC
TTGAAAAAAAAGTGATTAGAGAAAGTACTTACAATCTGACAAATAAACAAAAGTGAATTTAAAAATTCGT
TACAAATGCAAGCTAAAGTTTAACGAAAAAGTTACAGAAAATGAAAAGAAAATAAGAGGAGACAATGGTT
GTCAACAGAGTAGAAAGTGAAAGAAACAAAATTATCATGAGGGTCCATGGTGATACAAGGGACATCTTCC
CATTCTAAACAACACCCTGAAAACTTTGCCCCCTCCATATAACATGAATTTTACAATAGCGAAAAAGAAA
GAACAATCAAGGGTCCCCAAACTCACCCTGAAGTTCTCAGCTCTAGAGATATCGTCGAGGCCGCGCTAGC
GTTTAAACTGTCGACCTTAATTAAGAGATCTGCTCGAGGCGCGTCAGCTGACTAGAGGATCCCCGGGTAC
CGAGCTCGAATTCGGGGCCGCGGAGGCTGGATCGGTCCCGGTGTCTTCTATGGAGGTCAAAACAGCGTGG
ATGGCGTCTCCAGGCGATCTGACGGTTCACTAAACGAGCTCTGCTTATATAGGCCTCCCACCGTACACGC
CTACCTCGACCCGGGTACCGAGCTCGACTTTCACTTTTCTCTATCACTGATAGGGAGTGGTAAACTCGAC
TTTCACTTTTCTCTATCACTGATAGGGAGTGGTAAACTCGACTTTCACTTTTCTCTATCACTGATAGGGA
GTGGTAAACTCGACTTTCACTTTTCTCTATCACTGATAGGGAGTGGTAAACTCGACTTTCACTTTTCTCT
ATCACTGATAGGGAGTGGTAAACTCGACCTATATAAGCAGAGCTCGTTTAGTGAACCGTCAGATCGCCTG
GAGACGCCATCCACGCTGTTTTGACCTCCATAGAAGACACCGGGACCGATCCAGCCTCCGCGGCCCCGAA
TTCCTGCAGCGGCCGCTCTAGAACTAGTGGATCCCCGCGGATGGTGAGCAAGGGCGAGGAGCTGTTCACC
GGGGTGGTGCCCATCCTGGTCGAGCTGGACGGCGACGTAAACGGCCACAAGTTCAGCGTGTCCGGCGAGG
GCGAGGGCGATGCCACCTACGGCAAGCTGACCCTGAAGTTCATCTGCACCACCGGCAAGCTGCCCGTGCC
CTGGCCCACCCTCGTGACCACCCTGACCTACGGCGTGCAGTGCTTCAGCCGCTACCCCGACCACATGAAG
CAGCACGACTTCTTCAAGTCCGCCATGCCCGAAGGCTACGTCCAGGAGCGCACCATCTTCTTCAAGGACG
ACGGCAACTACAAGACCCGCGCCGAGGTGAAGTTCGAGGGCGACACCCTGGTGAACCGCATCGAGCTGAA
GGGCATCGACTTCAAGGAGGACGGCAACATCCTGGGGCACAAGCTGGAGTACAACTACAACAGCCACAAC
GTCTATATCATGGCCGACAAGCAGAAGAACGGCATCAAGGTGAACTTCAAGATCCGCCACAACATCGAGG
ACGGCAGCGTGCAGCTCGCCGACCACTACCAGCAGAACACCCCCATCGGCGACGGCCCCGTGCTGCTGCC
CGACAACCACTACCTGAGCACCCAGTCCGCCCTGAGCAAAGACCCCAACGAGAAGCGCGATCACATGGTC
CTGCTGGAGTTCGTGACCGCCGCCGGGATCACTCTCGGCATGGACGAGCTGTACAAGTAAACCGGGGACG
GAATTCGATATCAAGCTTGTCGACCTAGTTCTAGAGGATCCAGACATGATAAGATACATTGATGAGTTTG
GACAAACCACAACTAGAATGCAGTGAAAAAAATGCTTTATTTGTGAAATTTGTGATGCTATTGCTTTATT
TGTAACCATTATAAGCTGCAATAAACAAGTTAACAACAACAATTGCATTCATTTTATGTTTCAGGTTCAG
GGGGAGGTGTGGGAGGTTTTTTAAAGCAAGTAAAACCTCTACAAATGTGGTATGGCTGATTATGATCCTG
CAAGCCTCGTCGTCCTGGCCGGACCACGCTATCTGTGCAAGGTCCCCGGCCCCGGACGCGCGCTCCATGA
GCAGAGCGCCCGCCGCCGAGGCGAAGACTCGGGCGGCGCCCTGCCCGTCCCACCAGGTCAACAGGCGGTA
ACCGGCCTCTTCATCGGGAATGCGCGCGACCTTCAGCATCGCCGGCATGTCCCCCTGGCGGACGGGAAGT
ATCCAGCTCGACCAAGCTGGCCGCGTCGAGTGAAGACGAAAGGGCCTCGTGATACGCCTATTTTTATAGG
TTAATGTCATGATAATAATGGTTTCTTAGACGTCAGGTGGCACTTTTCGGGGAAATGTGCGCGGAACCCC
TATTTGTTTATTTTTCTAAATACATTCAAATATGTATCCGCTCATGAGACAATAACCCTGATAAATGCTT
CAATAATATTGAAAAAGGAAGAGTATGAGTATTCAACATTTCCGTGTCGCCCTTATTCCCTTTTTTGCGG
CATTTTGCCTTCCTGTTTTTGCTCACCCAGAAACGCTGGTGAAAGTAAAAGATGCTGAAGATCAGTTGGG
TGCACGAGTGGGTTACATCGAACTGGATCTCAACAGCGGTAAGATCCTTGAGAGTTTTCGCCCCGAAGAA
CGTTTTCCAATGATGAGCACTTTTAAAGTTCTGCTATGTGGCGCGGTATTATCCCGTGTTGACGCCGGGC
AAGAGCAACTCGGTCGCCGCATACACTATTCTCAGAATGACTTGGTTGAGTACTCACCAGTCACAGAAAA
GCATCTTACGGATGGCATGACAGTAAGAGAATTATGCAGTGCTGCCATAACCATGAGTGATAACACTGCG
GCCAACTTACTTCTGACAACGATCGGAGGACCGAAGGAGCTAACCGCTTTTTTGCACAACATGGGGGATC
ATGTAACTCGCCTTGATCGTTGGGAACCGGAGCTGAATGAAGCCATACCAAACGACGAGCGTGACACCAC
GATGCCTGTAGCAATGGCAACAACGTTGCGCAAACTATTAACTGGCGAACTACTTACTCTAGCTTCCCGG
CAACAATTAATAGACTGGATGGAGGCGGATAAAGTTGCAGGACCACTTCTGCGCTCGGCCCTTCCGGCTG
GCTGGTTTATTGCTGATAAATCTGGAGCCGGTGAGCGTGGGTCTCGCGGTATCATTGCAGCACTGGGGCC
AGATGGTAAGCCCTCCCGTATCGTAGTTATCTACACGACGGGGAGTCAGGCAACTATGGATGAACGAAAT
AGACAGATCGCTGAGATAGGTGCCTCACTGATTAAGCATTGGTAACTGTCAGACCAAGTTTACTCATATA
TACTTTAGATTGATTTAAAACTTCATTTTTAATTTAAAAGGATCTAGGTGAAGATCCTTTTTGATAATCT
CATGACCAAAATCCCTTAACGTGAGTTTTCGTTCCACTGAGCGTCAGACCCCGTAGAAAAGATCAAAGGA
TCTTCTTGAGATCCTTTTTTTCTGCGCGTAATCTGCTGCTTGCAAACAAAAAAACCACCGCTACCAGCGG
TGGTTTGTTTGCCGGATCAAGAGCTACCAACTCTTTTTCCGAAGGTAACTGGCTTCAGCAGAGCGCAGAT
ACCAAATACTGTTCTTCTAGTGTAGCCGTAGTTAGGCCACCACTTCAAGAACTCTGTAGCACCGCCTACA
TACCTCGCTCTGCTAATCCTGTTACCAGTGGCTGCTGCCAGTGGCGATAAGTCGTGTCTTACCGGGTTGG
ACTCAAGACGATAGTTACCGGATAAGGCGCAGCGGTCGGGCTGAACGGGGGGTTCGTGCACACAGCCCAG
CTTGGAGCGAACGACCTACACCGAACTGAGATACCTACAGCGTGAGCTATGAGAAAGCGCCACGCTTCCC
GAAGGGAGAAAGGCGGACAGGTATCCGGTAAGCGGCAGGGTCGGAACAGGAGAGCGCACGAGGGAGCTTC
CAGGGGGAAACGCCTGGTATCTTTATAGTCCTGTCGGGTTTCGCCACCTCTGACTTGAGCGTCGATTTTT
GTGATGCTCGTCAGGGGGGCGGAGCCTATGGAAAAACGCCAGCAACGCGGCCTTTTTACGGTTCCTGGCC
TTTTGCTGGCCTTTTGCTCACATGTTCTTTCCTGCGTTATCCCCTGATTCTGTGGATAACCGTATTACCG
CCTTTGAGTGAGCTGATACCGCTCGCCGCAGCCGAACGACCGAGCGCAGCGAGTCAGTGAGCGAGGAAGC
GGAAG
