>Addgene plasmid #202898 | Salsa-BC57-P1E9 | depositor partial sequence | sequence record 393771 | BC57
ACCGGGGACG
